>Addgene plasmid #157416 | pD649-HAsp-LILRA6-COMP5AP-AviTag-9xHis | addgene full sequence | sequence record 385992 | Addgene NGS Result
GGCATTGATTATTGACTAGTTATTAATAGTAATCAATTACGGGGTCATTAGTTCATAGCCCATATATGGA
GTTCCGCGTTACATAACTTACGGTAAATGGCCCGCCTGGCTGACCGCCCAACGACCCCCGCCCATTGACG
TCAATAATGACGTATGTTCCCATAGTAACGCCAATAGGGACTTTCCATTGACGTCAATGGGTGGAGTATT
TACGGTAAACTGCCCACTTGGCAGTACATCAAGTGTATCATATGCCAAGTACGCCCCCTATTGACGTCAA
TGACGGTAAATGGCCCGCCTGGCATTATGCCCAGTACATGACCTTATGGGACTTTCCTACTTGGCAGTAC
ATCTACGTATTAGTCATCGCTATTACCATGGTGATGCGGTTTTGGCAGTACATCAATGGGCGTGGATAGC
GGTTTGACTCACGGGGATTTCCAAGTCTCCACCCCATTGACGTCAATGGGAGTTTGTTTTGGCACCAAAA
TCAACGGGACTTTCCAAAATGTCGTAACAACTCCGCCCCATTGACGCAAATGGGCGGTAGGCGTGTACGG
TGGGAGGTCTATATAAGCAGAGCTCGTTTAGTGAACCGTCAGATCGCCTGGAGACGCCATCCACGCTGTT
TTGACCTCCATAGAAGACACCGGGACCGATCCAGCCTCCGCGGCCGGGAACGGTGCATTGGAACGCGGAT
TCCCCGTGCCAAGAGTGACGTAAGTACCGCCTATAGAGTCTATAGGCCCACCCCCTTGGCTTCGTTAGAA
CGCGGCTACAATTAATACATAACCTTATGTATCATACACATACGATTTAGGTGACACTATAGAATAACAT
CCACTTTGCCTTTCTCTCCACAGGTGTCCACTCCCAGGTCCAACTGCACCTCGGTTCTATCGAAAACGCG
CCTGCTAGCGCCACCATGAAGACCATCATTGCCCTGAGCTACATCTTCTGCCTGGTGTTCGCTGCGGCCG
CCGGACCTTTTCCTAAACCTACACTGTGGGCCGAGCCTGGCAGCGTGATATCTTGGGGAAGCCCTGTGAC
CATCTGGTGCCAGGGATCTCTGGAAGCCCAAGAGTACCAGCTGGACAAAGAGGGCTCTCCCGAGCCTCTG
GACAGAAACAACCCACTGGAACCTAAGAACAAGGCCCGGTTCAGCATCCCCAGCATGACACAGCATCACG
CCGGCAGATACCGGTGCCACTACTATAGTTCCGCCGGATGGTCCGAGCCTAGCGACCCTCTGGAACTGGT
CATGACAGGCTTCTACAACAAGCCCACACTGAGCGCCCTGCCTTCTCCTGTTGTTGCCTCTGGCGGCAAC
ATGACCCTGAGATGTGGCAGCCAGAAGGGCTACCACCACTTCGTGCTGATGAAGGAAGGCGAGCACCAGC
TGCCTAGAACACTGGATTCTCAGCAGCTGCACAGCGGCGGCTTCCAGGCTCTTTTTCCTGTGGGACCTGT
GACACCCAGCCACAGATGGCGGTTCACCTGTTACTACTACTACACCAACACACCCCGCGTGTGGTCACAC
CCTTCCGATCCTCTGGAAATCCTGCCTTCCGGCGTGTCCAGAAAGCCTAGCCTGCTGACACTGCAGGGAC
CAGTTCTGGCTCCTGGCCAGTCTCTGACTCTGCAGTGTGGCTCTGACGTGGGCTACGACAGATTCGTGCT
GTACAAAGAAGGCGAGAGAGACTTCCTGCAGAGGCCTGGACAGCAGCCTCAAGCTGGACTGAGCCAGGCC
AATTTCACACTGGGCCCTGTGTCTCCATCTCACGGCGGCCAGTACAGATGTTACGGCGCCCACAATCTGA
GCAGCGAGTGGTCCGCTCCTAGCGATCCCCTGAACATTCTGATGGCCGGACAGATCTACGACACCGTGTC
TCTGTCTGCCCAGCCTGGACCTACAGTGGCCAGCGGAGAAAATGTGACCCTGCTGTGCCAGAGCCGGGGC
TACTTCGATACCTTCCTGCTGACCAAAGAAGGGGCCGCTCATCCTCCACTGCGGCTGAGATCTATGTATG
GGGCCCACAAGTACCAGGCCGAGTTTCCTATGAGCCCCGTGACATCTGCCCACGCAGGCACCTATAGATG
CTACGGCAGCTACAGCAGCAACCCTCATCTGCTGAGCTTCCCCAGCGAACCCCTCGAGCTGATGGTGTCT
GGACACTCTGGCGGATCTAGCCTGCCTCCTACTGGACCTCCAAGCACACCAGCCTCTCACGCCAAGGACT
ACACCGTGGAAAATGGCGCGCCGGAAGATCAAGTTGATCCAAGATTGATTGATGGCAAGGGCGGATCTCT
GGAGGTGCTGTTCCAGGGACCAGGCGGAAGCGGCAATCCCGGCGGCGATCTGGCCCCCCAGATGCTGCGC
GAGCTGCAGGAGACCAATGCCGCCCTGCAGGACGTGCGCGAGCTGCTGCGCCACCGCGTGAAGGAGATCA
CCTTCCTGAAGAACACCGTGATGGAGTGCGACGCCTGCGGTATGCAGCCCTCTAGAGGCTCCGGCTCCAT
CATCCCAGTTGAGGAGGAGAACCCGGACTTCTGGAACCGCGAGGCAGCCGAGGCCCTGGGTGCCGCCAAG
AAGCTGCAGCCTGCACAGACAGCCGCCAAGAACCTCATCATCTTCCTGGGCGATGGGATGGGGGTGTCTA
CGGTGACAGCTGCCAGGATCCTAAAAGGGCAGAAGAAGGACAAACTGGGGCCTGAGATACCCCTGGCCAT
GGACCGCTTCCCATATGTGGCTCTGTCCAAGACATACAATGTAGACAAACATGTGCCAGACAGTGGAGCC
ACAGCCACGGCCTACCTGTGCGGGGTCAAGGGCAACTTCCAGACCATTGGCTTGAGTGCAGCCGCCCGCT
TTAACCAGTGCAACACGACACGCGGCAACGAGGTCATCTCCGTGATGAATCGGGCCAAGAAAGCAGGGAA
GTCAGTGGGAGTGGTAACCACCACACGAGTGCAGCACGCCTCGCCAGCCGGCACCTACGCCCACACGGTG
AACCGCAACTGGTACTCGGACGCCGACGTGCCTGCCTCGGCCCGCCAGGAGGGGTGCCAGGACATCGCTA
CGCAGCTCATCTCCAACATGGACATTGACGTGATCCTAGGTGGAGGCCGAAAGTACATGTTTCGCATGGG
AACCCCAGACCCTGAGTACCCAGATGACTACAGCCAAGGTGGGACCAGGCTGGACGGGAAGAATCTGGTG
CAGGAATGGCTGGCGAAGCGCCAGGGTGCCCGGTATGTGTGGAACCGCACTGAGCTCATGCAGGCTTCCC
TGGACCCGTCTGTGACCCATCTCATGGGTCTCTTTGAGCCTGGAGACATGAAATACGAGATCCACCGAGA
CTCCACACTGGACCCCTCCCTGATGGAGATGACAGAGGCTGCCCTGCGCCTGCTGAGCAGGAACCCCCGC
GGCTTCTTCCTCTTCGTGGAGGGTGGTCGCATCGACCATGGTCATCATGAAAGCAGGGCTTACCGGGCAC
TGACTGAGACGATCATGTTCGACGACGCCATTGAGAGGGCGGGCCAGCTCACCAGCGAGGAGGACACGCT
GAGCCTCGTCACTGCCGACCACTCCCACGTCTTCTCCTTCGGAGGCTACCCCCTGCGAGGGAGCTCCATC
TTCGGGCTGGCCCCTGGCAAGGCCCGGGACAGGAAGGCCTACACGGTCCTCCTATACGGAAACGGTCCAG
GCTATGTGCTCAAGGACGGCGCCCGGCCGGATGTTACCGAGAGCGAGAGCGGGAGCCCCGAGTATCGGCA
GCAGTCAGCAGTGCCCCTGGACGAAGAGACCCACGCAGGCGAGGACGTGGCGGTGTTCGCGCGCGGCCCG
CAGGCGCACCTGGTTCACGGCGTGCAGGAGCAGACCTTCATAGCGCACGTCATGGCCTTCGCCGCCTGCC
TGGAGCCCTACACCGCCTGCGACCTGGCGCCCCCCGCCGGCACCACCGACGCCGCGCACCCGGGTGGCGG
AGGACTGAACGACATCTTCGAGGCTCAGAAAATCGAATGGCACGAACATCACCATCACCATCACCATCAC
CATTAAGGCCGGCCTGTAGTCACTGGCACAACGCGTTACCCGGTAAGCCAATCGGGTATACACGGTCGTC
ATACTGCAGACAGGGTTCTTCTACTTTGCAAGATAGTCTTGAGTAGTAAAATAAATAGATAGAGAAAATC
AGCCTCGACTGTGCCTTCTAGTTGCCAGCCATCTGTTGTTTGCCCCTCCCCCGTGCCTTCCTTGACCCTG
GAAGGTGCCACTCCCACTGTCCTTTCCTAATAAAATGAGGAAATTGCATCACAACACTCAACCCTATCTC
GGTCTATTCTTTTGATTTATAAGGGATTTTGCCGATTTCGGCCTATTGGTTAAAAAATGAGCTGATTTAA
CAAAAATTTAACGCGAATTAATTCTGTGGAATGTGTGTCAGTTAGGGTGTGGAAAGTCCCCAGGCTCCCC
AGCAGGCAGAAGTATGCAAAGCATGCATCTCAATTAGTCAGCAACCAGGTGTGGAAAGTCCCCAGGCTCC
CCAGCAGGCAGAAGTATGCAAAGCATGCATCTCAATTAGTCAGCAACCATAGTCCCGCCCCTAACTCCGC
CCATCCCGCCCCTAACTCCGCCCAGTTCCGCCCATTCTCCGCCCCATGGCTGACTAATTTTTTTTATTTA
TGCAGAGGCCGAGGCCGCCTCTGCCTCTGAGCTATTCCAGAAGTAGTGAGGAGGCTTTTTTGGAGGCCTA
GGCTTTTGCAAAAAGCTCCCGGGAGCTTGTATATCCATTTTCGGATCTGATCAGCACGTGTTGACAATTA
ATCATCGGCATAGTATATCGGCATAGTATAATACGACAAGGTGAGGAACTAAACCATGACCGAGTACAAG
CCCACGGTGCGCCTCGCCACCCGCGACGACGTCCCCAGGGCCGTACGCACCCTCGCCGCCGCGTTCGCCG
ACTACCCCGCCACGCGCCACACCGTCGATCCGGACCGCCACATCGAGCGGGTCACCGAGCTGCAAGAACT
CTTCCTCACGCGCGTCGGGCTCGACATCGGCAAGGTGTGGGTCGCGGACGACGGCGCCGCGGTGGCGGTC
TGGACCACGCCGGAGAGCGTCGAAGCGGGGGCGGTGTTCGCCGAGATCGGCCCGCGCATGGCCGAGTTGA
GCGGTTCCCGGCTGGCCGCGCAGCAACAGATGGAAGGCCTCCTGGCGCCGCACCGGCCCAAGGAGCCCGC
GTGGTTCCTGGCCACCGTCGGCGTCTCGCCCGACCACCAGGGCAAGGGTCTGGGCAGCGCCGTCGTGCTC
CCCGGAGTGGAGGCGGCCGAGCGCGCCGGGGTGCCCGCCTTCCTGGAGACATCCGCGCCCCGCAACCTCC
CCTTCTACGAGCGGCTCGGCTTCACCGTCACCGCCGACGTCGAGGTGCCCGAAGGACCGCGCACCTGGTG
CATGACCCGCAAGCCCGGTGCCTGACACGTGCTACGAGATTTCGATTCCACCGCCGCCTTCTATGAAAGG
TTGGGCTTCGGAATCGTTTTCCGGGACGCCGGCTGGATGATCCTCCAGCGCGGGGATCTCATGCTGGAGT
TCTTCGCCCACCCCAACTTGTTTATTGCAGCTTATAATGGTTACAAATAAAGCAATAGCATCACAAATTT
CACAAATAAAGCATTTTTTTCACTGCATTCTAGTTGTGGTTTGTCCAAACTCATCAATGTATCTTATCAT
GTCTGTATACCGTCGACCTCTAGCTAGAGCTTGGCGTAATCATGGTCATTACCAATGCTTAATCAGTGAG
GCACCTATCTCAGCGATCTGTCTATTTCGTTCATCCATAGTTGCCTGACTCCCCGTCGTGTAGATAACTA
CGATACGGGAGGGCTTACCATCTGGCCCCAGCGCTGCGATGATACCGCGAGAACCACGCTCACCGGCTCC
GGATTTATCAGCAATAAACCAGCCAGCCGGAAGGGCCGAGCGCAGAAGTGGTCCTGCAACTTTATCCGCC
TCCATCCAGTCTATTAATTGTTGCCGGGAAGCTAGAGTAAGTAGTTCGCCAGTTAATAGTTTGCGCAACG
TTGTTGCCATCGCTACAGGCATCGTGGTGTCACGCTCGTCGTTTGGTATGGCTTCATTCAGCTCCGGTTC
CCAACGATCAAGGCGAGTTACATGATCCCCCATGTTGTGCAAAAAAGCGGTTAGCTCCTTCGGTCCTCCG
ATCGTTGTCAGAAGTAAGTTGGCCGCAGTGTTATCACTCATGGTTATGGCAGCACTGCATAATTCTCTTA
CTGTCATGCCATCCGTAAGATGCTTTTCTGTGACTGGTGAGTACTCAACCAAGTCATTCTGAGAATAGTG
TATGCGGCGACCGAGTTGCTCTTGCCCGGCGTCAATACGGGATAATACCGCGCCACATAGCAGAACTTTA
AAAGTGCTCATCATTGGAAAACGTTCTTCGGGGCGAAAACTCTCAAGGATCTTACCGCTGTTGAGATCCA
GTTCGATGTAACCCACTCGTGCACCCAACTGATCTTCAGCATCTTTTACTTTCACCAGCGTTTCTGGGTG
AGCAAAAACAGGAAGGCAAAATGCCGCAAAAAAGGGAATAAGGGCGACACGGAAATGTTGAATACTCATA
TTCTTCCTTTTTCAATATTATTGAAGCATTTATCAGGGTTATTGTCTCATGAGCGGATACATATTTGAAT
GTATTTAGAAAAATAAACAAATAGGGGTCAGTGTTACAACCAATTAACCAATTCTGAACATTATCGCGAG
CCCATTTATACCTGAATATGGCTCATAACACCCCTTGCTCATGACCAAAATCCCTTAACGTGAGTTACGC
GCGCGTCGTTCCACTGAGCGTCAGACCCCGTAGAAAAGATCAAAGGATCTTCTTGAGATCCTTTTTTTCT
GCGCGTAATCTGCTGCTTGCAAACAAAAAAACCACCGCTACCAGCGGTGGTTTGTTTGCCGGATCAAGAG
CTACCAACTCTTTTTCCGAAGGTAACTGGCTTCAGCAGAGCGCAGATACCAAATACTGTTCTTCTAGTGT
AGCCGTAGTTAGCCCACCACTTCAAGAACTCTGTAGCACCGCCTACATACCTCGCTCTGCTAATCCTGTT
ACCAGTGGCTGCTGCCAGTGGCGATAAGTCGTGTCTTACCGGGTTGGACTCAAGACGATAGTTACCGGAT
AAGGCGCAGCGGTCGGGCTGAACGGGGGGTTCGTGCACACAGCCCAGCTTGGAGCGAACGACCTACACCG
AACTGAGATACCTACAGCGTGAGCTATGAGAAAGCGCCACGCTTCCCGAAGGGAGAAAGGCGGACAGGTA
TCCGGTAAGCGGCAGGGTCGGAACAGGAGAGCGCACGAGGGAGCTTCCAGGGGGAAACGCCTGGTATCTT
TATAGTCCTGTCGGGTTTCGCCACCTCTGACTTGAGCGTCGATTTTTGTGATGCTCGTCAGGGGGGCGGA
GCCTATGGAAAAACGCCAGCAACGCGGCCTTTTTACGGTTCCTGGCCTTTTGCTGGCCTTTTGCTCACAT
GTTCTTTCCTGCGTTATCCCCTGATTCTGTGGATAACCGTATTACCGCCTTTGAGTGAGCTGATACCGCT
CGCCGCAGCCGAACGACCGAGCGCAGCGAGTCAGTGAGCGAGGAAGCGGAAGGCGAGAGTAGGGAACTGC
CAGGCATCAAACTAAGCAGAAGGCCCCTGACGGATGGCCTTTTTGCGTTTCTACAAACTCTTTCTGTGTT
GTAAAACGACGGCCAGTCTTAAGCTCGGGCCCCCTGGGCGGTTCTGATAACGAGTAATCGTTAATCCGCA
AATAACGTAAAAACCCGCTTCGGCGGGTTTTTTTATGGGGGGAGTTTAGGGAAAGAGCATTTGTCAGAAT
ATTTAAGGGCGCCTGTCACTTTGCTTGATATATGAGAATTATTTAACCTTATAAATGAGAAAAAAGCAAC
GCACTTTAAATAAGATACGTTGCTTTTTCGATTGATGAACACCTATAATTAAACTATTCATCTATTATTT
ATGATTTTTTGTATATACAATATTTCTAGTTTGTTAAAGAGAATTAAGAAAATAAATCTCGAAAATAATA
AAGGGAAAATCAGTTTTTGATATCAAAATTATACATGTCAACGATAATACAAAATATAATACAAACTATA
AGATGTTATCAGTATTTATTATCATTTAGAATAAATTTTGTGTCGCCCTTAATTGTGAGCGGATAACAAT
TACGAGCTTCATGCACAGTGGCGTTGACTCAATATTGGCCATTAGCCATATTATTCATTGGTTATATAGC
ATAAATCAATATTGGCTATTGGCCATTGCATACGTTGTATCTATATCATAATATGTACATTTATATTGGC
TCATGTCCAATATGACCGCCATGTT
Features (pLannotate 1.2.2; 24 found; start..end, strand, type, name):
     77..380     +  enhancer       CMV enhancer: human cytomegalovirus immediate early enhancer
    381..584     +  promoter       CMV promoter: human cytomegalovirus (CMV) immediate early promoter
    720..763     +  intron         CMV intron (fragment): modified intron A from human cytomegalovirus
    815..833     +  promoter       SP6 promoter: promoter for bacteriophage SP6 RNA polymerase
    837..874     +  CDS            IgH signal sequence (fragment): signal sequence from the mouse immunoglobulin heavy chain variable region
    941..2221    +  CDS            LILRB3 (fragment): LIRB3_HUMAN - Also known as ILT5, LIR3. Experimental evidence at protein level: Swiss-Prot protein existence level 1. May act as receptor for class I MHC antigens. Becomes activated upon coligation of LILRB3 and immune receptors, such as FCGR2B and the B-cell receptor. Down-regulates antigen-induced B-cell activation by recruiting phosphatases to its immunoreceptor tyrosine- based inhibitor motifs (ITIM). From Homo sapiens (Human).
   2351..2530    +  CDS            Comp (fragment): COMP_RAT - Experimental evidence at protein level: Swiss-Prot protein existence level 1. May play a role in the structural integrity of cartilage via its interaction with other extracellular matrix proteins such as the collagens and fibronectin. Can mediate the interaction of chondrocytes with the cartilage extracellular matrix through interaction with cell surface integrin receptors. Could play a role in the pathogenesis of osteoarthritis. Potent suppressor of apoptosis in both primary chondrocytes and transformed cells. Suppresses apoptosis by blocking the activation of caspase-3 and by indu
   2518..3970    +  CDS            SEAP (fragment): secreted alkaline phosphatase from human placenta The natural enzyme has a C-terminal transmembrane sequence that is replaced by a GPI anchor.
   3995..4036    +  CDS            AviTag™ (fragment): peptide tag that allows for enzymatic biotinylation
   4040..4063    +  CDS            8xHis: 8xHis affinity tag
   4209..4320    +  polyA_signal   bGH poly(A) signal: bovine growth hormone polyadenylation signal
   4321..4429    +  rep_origin     f1 ori (fragment): f1 bacteriophage origin of replication; arrow indicates direction of (+) strand synthesis
   4443..4772    +  promoter       SV40 promoter: SV40 enhancer and early promoter
   4820..4867    +  promoter       EM7 promoter: synthetic bacterial promoter&nbsp
   4886..5485    +  CDS            PuroR (fragment): puromycin N-acetyltransferase; pac from Streptomyces; confers resistance to puromycin
   5495..5620    +  CDS            ble (fragment): BLE_KLEPN - Experimental evidence at protein level: Swiss-Prot protein existence level 1. Binding protein with a strong affinity to the bleomycin family of antibiotics. Binds to CL990; an antimitotic-antibiotic compound. From Klebsiella pneumoniae.
   5615..5736    +  polyA_signal   SV40 poly(A) signal: SV40 polyadenylation signal
   5789..6649    -  CDS            AmpR: β-lactamase; bla; confers resistance to ampicillin, carbenicillin, and related antibiotics
   6652..6748    -  promoter       AmpR promoter (fragment): bla
   6778..6802    -  CDS            KanR (fragment): aminoglycoside phosphotransferase; aph(3')-Ia; confers resistance to kanamycin
   6913..7501    +  rep_origin     ori: high-copy-number ColE1/pMB1/pBR322/pUC origin of replication
   7726..7743    +  terminator     rrnB T2 terminator (fragment): transcription terminator T2 from the E. coli rrnB gene
   7768..7787    -  CDS            lacZα (fragment): LacZα fragment of β-galactosidase; lacZ fragment
   8243..8259    +  protein_bind   lac operator: The lac repressor binds to the lac operator to inhibit transcription in E. coli. This inhibition can be relieved by adding lactose or isopropyl-β-D-thiogalactopyranoside (IPTG). lac repressor encoded by lacI
