[The description below was written by a language model from this plasmid's Addgene catalogue record and pLannotate feature annotations shown in this document.]
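Description:
pD649-HAsp-LILRA6-COMP5AP-AviTag-9xHis is a mammalian expression plasmid built on the pD649 backbone for producing a secreted, multimerised form of the extracellular domain of human LILRA6 (also known as ILT8/CD85b). It is maintained in E. coli at high copy through a ColE1/pUC-type origin with ampicillin selection (AmpR). An f1 origin fragment is also annotated. The sequenced record is 8,425 nt, which matches the stated backbone plus a 1,272 bp insert.

Expression is driven by the CMV immediate-early enhancer and promoter, followed by a fragment of CMV intron A and an SP6 promoter that could support in vitro transcription and serves as a sequencing primer site. The name indicates a leader labelled "HAsp"; the automated annotation reports only a short partial match to an immunoglobulin heavy chain signal sequence at that position. The ectodomain follows between retained NotI and AscI sites. The annotation tool labels this insert as LILRB3, which probably reflects the close similarity between these paralogues rather than a different insert.

Downstream, the backbone supplies the coiled-coil region of rat cartilage oligomeric matrix protein, which pentamerises the fusion. This is followed by human placental alkaline phosphatase as an enzymatic reporter, an AviTag for site-specific biotinylation, and a polyhistidine tag for purification, with a bGH polyadenylation signal ending the unit. A separate SV40/EM7-driven cassette contains a puromycin resistance gene, offering potential selection in mammalian cells.

The construct belongs to a collection used to map interactions among human IgSF cell-surface proteins, where high-avidity pentameric AP fusions allow weak binding to be detected. The depositor notes that some plasmids in the set may carry an IS4-like transposase upstream of the CMV promoter; no such feature is annotated here.
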