Addgene plasmid #157416: pD649-HAsp-LILRA6-COMP5AP-AviTag-9xHis
Purpose: Mammalian expression of cell-surface protein extracellular domain fused to COMP5AP-AviTag-9xHis. Protein is secreted from cells.
Depositing lab: Chris Garcia. Depositing organization: Stanford University. Publication: A Human IgSF Cell-Surface Interactome Reveals a Complex Network of Protein-Protein Interactions. Wojtowicz WM, Vielmetter J, Fernandes RA, Siepe DH, Eastman CL, Chisholm GB, Cox S, Klock H, Anderson PW, Rue SM, Miller JJ, Glaser SM, Bragstad ML, Vance J, Lam AW, Lesley SA, Zinn K, Garcia KC. Cell. 2020 Aug 20;182(4):1027-1043.e17. doi: 10.1016/j.cell.2020.07.025. PubMed 32822567.
Backbone
  Vector backbone: pD649
  Backbone size w/o insert (bp): 7153
  Vector type: Mammalian Expression
Growth in bacteria
  Bacterial resistance: Ampicillin, 100 μg/mL
  Growth temperature: 37°C
  Growth strain: DH5alpha
  Copy number: High Copy
Gene/Insert
  Gene/Insert name: LILRA6 (alt name: LIRA6)
  Species: H. sapiens (human)
  Insert size (bp): 1272
  Entrez Gene: LILRA6 (a.k.a. CD85b, ILT-8, ILT5, ILT8, LILRB3, LILRB6)
  Promoter: CMV/SP6
  Tag / fusion protein: COMP5AP-AviTag-9xHis (C terminal on backbone)
  Cloning method: Restriction Enzyme; 5′ cloning site GCGGCCGC (not destroyed); 3′ cloning site GGCGCGCC (not destroyed)
  Sequencing primers: 5′ ATTTAGGTGACACTATAG; 3′ CGTCGCACTCCATCACGGTG
Resource information
  A portion of this plasmid was derived from a plasmid made by: synthesis by ThermoFisher
Terms and licenses: Academic/Nonprofit Terms; Industry Terms: Not Available to Industry
Depositor comments: Some plasmids in this collection may have an IS4-like element ISVsa5 family transposase upstream of the CMV promoter.
How to cite: pD649-HAsp-LILRA6-COMP5AP-AviTag-9xHis was a gift from Chris Garcia (Addgene plasmid # 157416 ; http://n2t.net/addgene:157416 ; RRID:Addgene_157416)
