>Addgene plasmid #157416 | pD649-HAsp-LILRA6-COMP5AP-AviTag-9xHis | depositor partial sequence | sequence record 303942 | insert (extracellular domain)
GGACCTTTTCCTAAACCTACACTGTGGGCCGAGCCTGGCAGCGTGATATCTTGGGGAAGCCCTGTGACCA
TCTGGTGCCAGGGATCTCTGGAAGCCCAAGAGTACCAGCTGGACAAAGAGGGCTCTCCCGAGCCTCTGGA
CAGAAACAACCCACTGGAACCTAAGAACAAGGCCCGGTTCAGCATCCCCAGCATGACACAGCATCACGCC
GGCAGATACCGGTGCCACTACTATAGTTCCGCCGGATGGTCCGAGCCTAGCGACCCTCTGGAACTGGTCA
TGACAGGCTTCTACAACAAGCCCACACTGAGCGCCCTGCCTTCTCCTGTTGTTGCCTCTGGCGGCAACAT
GACCCTGAGATGTGGCAGCCAGAAGGGCTACCACCACTTCGTGCTGATGAAGGAAGGCGAGCACCAGCTG
CCTAGAACACTGGATTCTCAGCAGCTGCACAGCGGCGGCTTCCAGGCTCTTTTTCCTGTGGGACCTGTGA
CACCCAGCCACAGATGGCGGTTCACCTGTTACTACTACTACACCAACACACCCCGCGTGTGGTCACACCC
TTCCGATCCTCTGGAAATCCTGCCTTCCGGCGTGTCCAGAAAGCCTAGCCTGCTGACACTGCAGGGACCA
GTTCTGGCTCCTGGCCAGTCTCTGACTCTGCAGTGTGGCTCTGACGTGGGCTACGACAGATTCGTGCTGT
ACAAAGAAGGCGAGAGAGACTTCCTGCAGAGGCCTGGACAGCAGCCTCAAGCTGGACTGAGCCAGGCCAA
TTTCACACTGGGCCCTGTGTCTCCATCTCACGGCGGCCAGTACAGATGTTACGGCGCCCACAATCTGAGC
AGCGAGTGGTCCGCTCCTAGCGATCCCCTGAACATTCTGATGGCCGGACAGATCTACGACACCGTGTCTC
TGTCTGCCCAGCCTGGACCTACAGTGGCCAGCGGAGAAAATGTGACCCTGCTGTGCCAGAGCCGGGGCTA
CTTCGATACCTTCCTGCTGACCAAAGAAGGGGCCGCTCATCCTCCACTGCGGCTGAGATCTATGTATGGG
GCCCACAAGTACCAGGCCGAGTTTCCTATGAGCCCCGTGACATCTGCCCACGCAGGCACCTATAGATGCT
ACGGCAGCTACAGCAGCAACCCTCATCTGCTGAGCTTCCCCAGCGAACCCCTCGAGCTGATGGTGTCTGG
ACACTCTGGCGGATCTAGCCTGCCTCCTACTGGACCTCCAAGCACACCAGCCTCTCACGCCAAGGACTAC
ACCGTGGAAAAT
